Addgene plasmid #8405: p240 pPr-CREM/Ins
Purpose: Androgen-inducible expression of Cre, with chimeric/β-globin intron within the Cre coding sequence and chicken globin insulators.
Depositing lab: Jeffrey Green. Depositing organization: National Cancer Institute (NCI). Publication: A single vector containing modified cre recombinase and LOX recombination sequences for inducible tissue-specific amplification of gene expression. Kaczmarczyk SJ, Green JE. Nucleic Acids Res 2001 Jun 15;29(12):E56-6. 10.1093/nar/29.12.e56 PubMed 11410679.
Backbone
  Vector backbone: pbeta-gal-Basic
  Backbone manufacturer: Clontech
  Backbone size w/o insert (bp): 7500
  Vector type: Mammalian Expression, Cre/Lox
Growth in bacteria
  Bacterial resistance: Ampicillin, 100 μg/mL
  Growth temperature: 37°C
  Growth strain: DH5alpha
  Copy number: High Copy
Gene/Insert
  Gene/Insert name: probasin driven CREM with insulators (alt name: modified Cre)
  Mutation: modified Cre
  Promoter: Probasin promoter
  Cloning method: Restriction Enzyme; 5′ cloning site DraIII (not destroyed); 3′ cloning site SalI (not destroyed)
  Sequencing primers: 5′ na
Terms and licenses: Academic/Nonprofit Terms; Industry Terms: Not Available to Industry
Depositor comments: 428 bp probasin promoter fragment from prPb-tva950 (Pam Schwartzenberg, NCI), CREM from p210 pCMV-CREM, pair of chicken globin insulators from plasmid pJC13.1 (G. Felsenfeld, NCI), coding sequence for beta-gal removed.
How to cite: p240 pPr-CREM/Ins was a gift from Jeffrey Green (Addgene plasmid # 8405 ; http://n2t.net/addgene:8405 ; RRID:Addgene_8405)
