[The description below was written by a language model from this plasmid's Addgene catalogue record.]
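Description:
p240 pPr-CREM/Ins is a mammalian expression plasmid for androgen-inducible production of Cre recombinase, built on the Clontech pbeta-gal-Basic backbone (about 7.5 kb without insert) from which the β-galactosidase coding sequence has been removed. It is maintained in E. coli as a high-copy plasmid under ampicillin selection. The record does not list a mammalian selection marker, and no feature table is provided, so the exact arrangement of polyadenylation signals and other backbone elements is not stated.

The payload, cloned between DraIII and SalI sites, consists of a 428 bp probasin promoter fragment driving CREM, a modified Cre whose coding sequence is interrupted by a chimeric/β-globin intron. Probasin is an androgen-responsive, prostate-associated promoter, so Cre expression is intended to depend on hormone stimulation. Placing an intron inside the Cre open reading frame means that functional recombinase can only be made after splicing in eukaryotic cells; this generally prevents Cre activity in bacteria, which matters when Cre and lox sites are combined during cloning. The CREM cassette was derived from a related CMV-driven CREM plasmid. A pair of chicken globin insulators is also included; such elements are commonly used to shield a transcription unit from neighbouring regulatory influences and position effects, helping keep basal expression low and promoter specificity intact.

According to the associated work, the construct belongs to a system that uses modified Cre and lox sequences for inducible, tissue-specific amplification of gene expression. This plasmid provides the regulated recombinase component.
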