>Addgene plasmid #8405 | p240 pPr-CREM/Ins | addgene partial sequence | sequence record 17914 | CRE-R 5'-gcaaacggacagaagcattt-3'
CATGTCCATCAGGTTCTTGCGAACCTCATCACTCGTTGCATCGACCGGTAATGCAGGCAAATTTTGGAAT
TCTGGTACCGTCAGTAAATTCGCCATGGCCTAGGCGGCCGCTCGAGCTAGCACGCGTAAGAGCTCGGTAC
CCGGGGATCCTCTAGAGTCGACCTGTAGGTATCTGGACCTCACTGACAAGGTGCAGAGTAGCTTCCTGCT
TTTTATAGCTGCTTTTCAGGATGATTGGCATGGGCAGTGTCTTGCATCCCAGTTGGCAGTTGTACACAGA
CATTGACATTGTGTCATCTAGTATACAAATAGGTTCTTGGAGTACTTTACTAGGCATGGACAATGCCCAA
TGCCTGTCCCATTCTTCAGGCATATTTTTATTTGTGGGCTTTATGTCCCTATTAAGAAAAAGACTAAGAA
CAAGATGCTATCATATTTTCTTAACTGGAATGGTAGATGTTTAAACATGATGACTATTATCCATTCCTCC
AATCAAATAGATGTTGGTGTAAGAATATAAAGTCTGGTCATTTTTGATCAAGTTTTGAACGCCATTGAAC
CTGAACTGTGGATTCATCAGCAATACTGGAGAGGCTAAATGCACTTGTGGAAGCTTCATAGGGTTA
